Addgene plasmid #24307: 7TFC
Depositing lab: Roel Nusse. Depositing organization: Stanford University. Publication: Lentiviral vectors to probe and manipulate the wnt signaling pathway. Fuerer C, Nusse R. PLoS One. 2010 . 5(2):e9370. 10.1371/journal.pone.0009370 PubMed 20186325.
Backbone
  Vector backbone: pRRLSIN.cPPT.PGK-GFP.WPRE
  Backbone manufacturer: Naldini/Trono (Addgene #12252)
  Backbone size w/o insert (bp): 6132
  Vector type: Lentiviral
  Selectable markers: mCherry
Growth in bacteria
  Bacterial resistance: Ampicillin, 100 μg/mL
  Growth temperature: 37°C
  Growth strain: Stbl3
  Copy number: High Copy
Gene/Insert
  Gene/Insert name: 7xTcf-FFluc // SV40-mCherry (alt names: FFluc; mCherry; luciferase)
  Species: Photinus pyralis / synthetic
  Insert size (bp): 2984
  Cloning method: Restriction Enzyme; 5′ cloning site PstI (not destroyed); 3′ cloning site SalI (not destroyed)
  Sequencing primers: 5′ GGCCCGAAGGAATAGAAG; 3′ AACGGGCCACAACTCCTC
Resource information
  A portion of this plasmid was derived from a plasmid made by: The 7xTcf promoter is derived from pSuperTOPflash, published in Veeman MT et al., Curr Biol 13: 680–685 (2003)
Terms and licenses: Academic/Nonprofit Terms; Industry Terms: Not Available to Industry
Depositor comments: TFC repeat sequence is AGATCAAAGGgg This plasmid requires a 2nd generation lentiviral packaging system.
How to cite: 7TFC was a gift from Roel Nusse (Addgene plasmid # 24307 ; http://n2t.net/addgene:24307 ; RRID:Addgene_24307)
