[The description below was written by a language model from this plasmid's Addgene catalogue record and pLannotate feature annotations shown in this document.]
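Description:
7TFC is a self-inactivating HIV-1-based lentiviral reporter for Wnt/β-catenin signalling, built in the pRRLSIN.cPPT.PGK-GFP.WPRE backbone by placing a roughly 3 kb dual cassette between PstI and SalI sites. In bacteria it is a high-copy plasmid carrying a ColE1/pUC-type origin and the β-lactamase gene for ampicillin selection; an f1 origin, an SV40 origin and remnants of lac and T7/T3 cloning sequences are also annotated in the backbone.

The viral transfer unit begins with an RSV enhancer/promoter fused to a truncated 5' LTR, followed by the Ψ packaging signal with a gag fragment, the Rev response element and the cPPT/CTS. It ends with a WPRE, which boosts transcript expression, and a ΔU3 3' LTR that inactivates LTR-driven transcription after integration. An SV40 polyadenylation signal lies downstream. Depositor comments state that a second-generation packaging system is required.

Between these elements sit two expression units in the same orientation. The first is the 7xTcf promoter, seven Tcf/Lef binding sites derived from pSuperTOPflash. The repeats themselves are not annotated in the feature table, though they presumably lie just upstream of the annotated minimal TATA-box promoter. This promoter drives firefly luciferase (luc+), so luciferase output reports β-catenin/Tcf transcriptional activity. The second is an SV40 enhancer/early promoter driving mCherry constitutively, which serves as the listed selectable marker, allowing transduced cells to be identified or sorted by red fluorescence regardless of Wnt pathway status. The construct is used to generate stably transduced cells for quantitative luminescent readout of Wnt pathway activation.
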