Features (pLannotate 1.2.2; 28 found; start..end, strand, type, name):
     23..41      -  misc_feature   MCS (fragment): pUC18/19 multiple cloning site
    201..232     +  promoter       minP: minimal TATA-box promoter with low basal activity
    294..1946    +  CDS            luciferase: firefly luciferase; luc+; enhanced luc+ version of the luciferase gene
   1970..2299    +  promoter       SV40 promoter: SV40 enhancer and early promoter
   2309..3016    +  CDS            mCherry: mCherry is a basic (constitutively fluorescent) red fluorescent protein published in 2004, derived from Discosoma sp.. It is reported to be a very rapidly-maturing monomer with low acid sensitivity.
   3026..3614    +  misc_feature   WPRE: woodchuck hepatitis virus posttranscriptional regulatory element
   3631..3699    +  CDS            nef (fragment): NEF_HV1Z2 - Experimental evidence at protein level: Swiss-Prot protein existence level 1. Extracellular Nef protein targets CD4(+) T-lymphocytes for apoptosis by interacting with CXCR4 surface receptors. From Human immunodeficiency virus type 1 group M subtype D (isolate Z2/CDC-Z34) (HIV-1).
   3701..3934    +  LTR            3' LTR (ΔU3): self-inactivating 3' long terminal repeat (LTR) from HIV-1
   4006..4127    +  polyA_signal   SV40 poly(A) signal: SV40 polyadenylation signal
   4167..4302    +  rep_origin     SV40 ori: SV40 origin of replication
   4323..4341    -  promoter       T7 promoter: promoter for bacteriophage T7 RNA polymerase
   4349..4504    +  CDS            lacZα (fragment): LacZα fragment of β-galactosidase; lacZ fragment
   4509..4937    +  rep_origin     f1 ori (sequence partly withheld): f1 bacteriophage origin of replication; arrow indicates direction of (+) strand synthesis
   4990..5094    +  promoter       AmpR promoter: bla
   5095..5955    +  CDS            AmpR: β-lactamase; bla; confers resistance to ampicillin, carbenicillin, and related antibiotics
   6126..6714    +  rep_origin     ori: high-copy-number ColE1/pMB1/pBR322/pUC origin of replication
   6897..6989    +  CDS            lacI (fragment): lac repressor; lacI; The lac repressor binds to the lac operator to inhibit transcription in E. coli. This inhibition can be relieved by adding lactose or isopropyl-β-D-thiogalactopyranoside (IPTG).
   7002..7023    +  protein_bind   CAP binding site: CAP binding activates transcription in the presence of cAMP. E. coli catabolite activator protein
   7038..7068    +  promoter       lac promoter: promoter for the E. coli lac operon
   7076..7092    +  protein_bind   lac operator: The lac repressor binds to the lac operator to inhibit transcription in E. coli. This inhibition can be relieved by adding lactose or isopropyl-β-D-thiogalactopyranoside (IPTG). lac repressor encoded by lacI
   7137..7155    +  promoter       T3 promoter: promoter for bacteriophage T3 RNA polymerase
   7183..7409    +  promoter       RSV promoter: Rous sarcoma virus enhancer/promoter
   7410..7590    +  LTR            5' LTR (truncated): truncated 5' long terminal repeat (LTR) from HIV-1
   7637..7762    +  misc_feature   HIV-1 Ψ: packaging signal of human immunodeficiency virus type 1
   7746..8109    +  CDS            HIV-1 gag (fragment): gag protein from human immunodeficiency virus 1; gag
   8255..8488    +  misc_feature   RRE: The Rev response element (RRE) of HIV-1 allows for Rev-dependent mRNA export from the nucleus to the cytoplasm.
   8865..8965    +  CDS            Rev (fragment): human immunodeficiency virus 1 (HIV-1) Rev protein; rev; enhances nuclear export of unspliced and incompletely spliced viral mRNAs
   8984..9101    +  misc_feature   cPPT/CTS: central polypurine tract and central termination sequence of HIV-1
>Addgene plasmid #24307 | 7TFC | addgene full sequence | sequence record 435245 | Addgene NGS Result
CTAGCCCGGGCTCGAGCAGCTGAAGCTTGCATGCCTGCAGGGTACCGAGCTCTTACGCGAGATCAAAGGG
GGTAAGATCAAAGGGGGTAAGATCAAAGGGGCGCGAGATCAAAGGGGGTAAGATCAAAGGGGGTAAGATC
AAAGGGGGTAAGATCAAAGGGGCGCGCCCGCGTGCTAGCCCGGGCTCGAGATCTAGACTCTAGAGGGTAT
ATAATGGAAGCTCGAATTCCAGCTTGGCATTCCGGTACTGTTGGTAAAAAGCTTGGCATTCCGGTACTGT
TGGTAAAGCCACCATGGAAGACGCCAAAAACATAAAGAAAGGCCCGGCGCCATTCTATCCGCTGGAAGAT
GGAACCGCTGGAGAGCAACTGCATAAGGCTATGAAGAGATACGCCCTGGTTCCTGGAACAATTGCTTTTA
CAGATGCACATATCGAGGTGGACATCACTTACGCTGAGTACTTCGAAATGTCCGTTCGGTTGGCAGAAGC
TATGAAACGATATGGGCTGAATACAAATCACAGAATCGTCGTATGCAGTGAAAACTCTCTTCAATTCTTT
ATGCCGGTGTTGGGCGCGTTATTTATCGGAGTTGCAGTTGCGCCCGCGAACGACATTTATAATGAACGTG
AATTGCTCAACAGTATGGGCATTTCGCAGCCTACCGTGGTGTTCGTTTCCAAAAAGGGGTTGCAAAAAAT
TTTGAACGTGCAAAAAAAGCTCCCAATCATCCAAAAAATTATTATCATGGATTCTAAAACGGATTACCAG
GGATTTCAGTCGATGTACACGTTCGTCACATCTCATCTACCTCCCGGTTTTAATGAATACGATTTTGTGC
CAGAGTCCTTCGATAGGGACAAGACAATTGCACTGATCATGAACTCCTCTGGATCTACTGGTCTGCCTAA
AGGTGTCGCTCTGCCTCATAGAACTGCCTGCGTGAGATTCTCGCATGCCAGAGATCCTATTTTTGGCAAT
CAAATCATTCCGGATACTGCGATTTTAAGTGTTGTTCCATTCCATCACGGTTTTGGAATGTTTACTACAC
TCGGATATTTGATATGTGGATTTCGAGTCGTCTTAATGTATAGATTTGAAGAAGAGCTGTTTCTGAGGAG
CCTTCAGGATTACAAGATTCAAAGTGCGCTGCTGGTGCCAACCCTATTCTCCTTCTTCGCCAAAAGCACT
CTGATTGACAAATACGATTTATCTAATTTACACGAAATTGCTTCTGGTGGCGCTCCCCTCTCTAAGGAAG
TCGGGGAAGCGGTTGCCAAGAGGTTCCATCTGCCAGGTATCAGGCAAGGATATGGGCTCACTGAGACTAC
ATCAGCTATTCTGATTACACCCGAGGGGGATGATAAACCGGGCGCGGTCGGTAAAGTTGTTCCATTTTTT
GAAGCGAAGGTTGTGGATCTGGATACCGGGAAAACGCTGGGCGTTAATCAAAGAGGCGAACTGTGTGTGA
GAGGTCCTATGATTATGTCCGGTTATGTAAACAATCCGGAAGCGACCAACGCCTTGATTGACAAGGATGG
ATGGCTACATTCTGGAGACATAGCTTACTGGGACGAAGACGAACACTTCTTCATCGTTGACCGCCTGAAG
TCTCTGATTAAGTACAAAGGCTATCAGGTGGCTCCCGCTGAATTGGAATCCATCTTGCTCCAACACCCCA
ACATCTTCGACGCAGGTGTCGCAGGTCTTCCCGACGATGACGCCGGTGAACTTCCCGCCGCCGTTGTTGT
TTTGGAGCACGGAAAGACGATGACGGAAAAAGAGATCGTGGATTACGTCGCCAGTCAAGTAACAACCGCG
AAAAAGTTGCGCGGAGGAGTTGTGTTTGTGGACGAAGTACCGAAAGGTCTTACCGGAAAACTCGACGCAA
GAAAAATCAGAGAGATCCTCATAAAGGCCAAGAAGGGCGGAAAGATCGCCGTGTAATTCTAGAGTCGACC
CTGTGGAATGTGTGTCAGTTAGGGTGTGGAAAGTCCCCAGGCTCCCCAGCAGGCAGAAGTATGCAAAGCA
TGCATCTCAATTAGTCAGCAACCAGGTGTGGAAAGTCCCCAGGCTCCCCAGCAGGCAGAAGTATGCAAAG
CATGCATCTCAATTAGTCAGCAACCATAGTCCCGCCCCTAACTCCGCCCATCCCGCCCCTAACTCCGCCC
AGTTCCGCCCATTCTCCGCCCCATGGCTGACTAATTTTTTTTATTTATGCAGAGGCCGAGGCCGCCTCGG
CCTCTGAGCTATTCCAGAAGTAGTGAGGAGGCTTTTTTGGAGGCCTAGGCTTTTGCAAAAAGCTTACCAT
GGTGAGCAAGGGCGAGGAGGATAACATGGCCATCATCAAGGAGTTCATGCGCTTCAAGGTGCACATGGAG
GGCTCCGTGAACGGCCACGAGTTCGAGATCGAGGGCGAGGGCGAGGGCCGCCCCTACGAGGGCACCCAGA
CCGCCAAGCTGAAGGTGACCAAGGGTGGCCCCCTGCCCTTCGCCTGGGACATCCTGTCCCCTCAGTTCAT
GTACGGCTCCAAGGCCTACGTGAAGCACCCCGCCGACATCCCCGACTACTTGAAGCTGTCCTTCCCCGAG
GGCTTCAAGTGGGAGCGCGTGATGAACTTCGAGGACGGCGGCGTGGTGACCGTGACCCAGGACTCCTCCC
TGCAGGACGGCGAGTTCATCTACAAGGTGAAGCTGCGCGGCACCAACTTCCCCTCCGACGGCCCCGTAAT
GCAGAAGAAGACCATGGGCTGGGAGGCCTCCTCCGAGCGGATGTACCCCGAGGACGGCGCCCTGAAGGGC
GAGATCAAGCAGAGGCTGAAGCTGAAGGACGGCGGCCACTACGACGCTGAGGTCAAGACCACCTACAAGG
CCAAGAAGCCCGTGCAGCTGCCCGGCGCCTACAACGTCAACATCAAGTTGGACATCACCTCCCACAACGA
GGACTACACCATCGTGGAACAGTACGAACGCGCCGAGGGCCGCCACTCCACCGGCGGCATGGACGAGCTG
TACAAGTAAGTCGACAATCAACCTCTGGATTACAAAATTTGTGAAAGATTGACTGGTATTCTTAACTATG
TTGCTCCTTTTACGCTATGTGGATACGCTGCTTTAATGCCTTTGTATCATGCTATTGCTTCCCGTATGGC
TTTCATTTTCTCCTCCTTGTATAAATCCTGGTTGCTGTCTCTTTATGAGGAGTTGTGGCCCGTTGTCAGG
CAACGTGGCGTGGTGTGCACTGTGTTTGCTGACGCAACCCCCACTGGTTGGGGCATTGCCACCACCTGTC
AGCTCCTTTCCGGGACTTTCGCTTTCCCCCTCCCTATTGCCACGGCGGAACTCATCGCCGCCTGCCTTGC
CCGCTGCTGGACAGGGGCTCGGCTGTTGGGCACTGACAATTCCGTGGTGTTGTCGGGGAAGCTGACGTCC
TTTCCATGGCTGCTCGCCTGTGTTGCCACCTGGATTCTGCGCGGGACGTCCTTCTGCTACGTCCCTTCGG
CCCTCAATCCAGCGGACCTTCCTTCCCGCGGCCTGCTGCCGGCTCTGCGGCCTCTTCCGCGTCTTCGCCT
TCGCCCTCAGACGAGTCGGATCTCCCTTTGGGCCGCCTCCCCGCCTGGAATTCGAGCTCGGTACCTTTAA
GACCAATGACTTACAAGGCAGCTGTAGATCTTAGCCACTTTTTAAAAGAAAAGGGGGGACTGGAAGGGCT
AATTCACTCCCAACGAAGACAAGATCTGCTTTTTGCTTGTACTGGGTCTCTCTGGTTAGACCAGATCTGA
GCCTGGGAGCTCTCTGGCTAACTAGGGAACCCACTGCTTAAGCCTCAATAAAGCTTGCCTTGAGTGCTTC
AAGTAGTGTGTGCCCGTCTGTTGTGTGACTCTGGTAACTAGAGATCCCTCAGACCCTTTTAGTCAGTGTG
GAAAATCTCTAGCAGTAGTAGTTCATGTCATCTTATTATTCAGTATTTATAACTTGCAAAGAAATGAATA
TCAGAGAGTGAGAGGAACTTGTTTATTGCAGCTTATAATGGTTACAAATAAAGCAATAGCATCACAAATT
TCACAAATAAAGCATTTTTTTCACTGCATTCTAGTTGTGGTTTGTCCAAACTCATCAATGTATCTTATCA
TGTCTGGCTCTAGCTATCCCGCCCCTAACTCCGCCCATCCCGCCCCTAACTCCGCCCAGTTCCGCCCATT
CTCCGCCCCATGGCTGACTAATTTTTTTTATTTATGCAGAGGCCGAGGCCGCCTCGGCCTCTGAGCTATT
CCAGAAGTAGTGAGGAGGCTTTTTTGGAGGCCTAGGGACGTACCCAATTCGCCCTATAGTGAGTCGTATT
ACGCGCGCTCACTGGCCGTCGTTTTACAACGTCGTGACTGGGAAAACCCTGGCGTTACCCAACTTAATCG
CCTTGCAGCACATCCCCCTTTCGCCAGCTGGCGTAATAGCGAAGAGGCCCGCACCGATCGCCCTTCCCAA
CAGTTGCGCAGCCTGAATGGCGAATGGG
[124 nt withheld, positions 4509-4632]
C
[91 nt withheld, positions 4634-4724]
A
[49 nt withheld, positions 4726-4774]
CCTTTGACGTTGGAGTCCACGTTCTTT
[37 nt withheld, positions 4802-4838]
ACCCTATCTCGGTCTATTCTTTTGATTTATAAGGGATTTTGCCGATTTCGGCCTATTGGTTAAAAAATGA
GCTGATTTAACAAAAATTTAACGCGAATTTTAACAAAATATTAACGCTTACAATTTAGGTGGCACTTTTC
GGGGAAATGTGCGCGGAACCCCTATTTGTTTATTTTTCTAAATACATTCAAATATGTATCCGCTCATGAG
ACAATAACCCTGATAAATGCTTCAATAATATTGAAAAAGGAAGAGTATGAGTATTCAACATTTCCGTGTC
GCCCTTATTCCCTTTTTTGCGGCATTTTGCCTTCCTGTTTTTGCTCACCCAGAAACGCTGGTGAAAGTAA
AAGATGCTGAAGATCAGTTGGGTGCACGAGTGGGTTACATCGAACTGGATCTCAACAGCGGTAAGATCCT
TGAGAGTTTTCGCCCCGAAGAACGTTTTCCAATGATGAGCACTTTTAAAGTTCTGCTATGTGGCGCGGTA
TTATCCCGTATTGACGCCGGGCAAGAGCAACTCGGTCGCCGCATACACTATTCTCAGAATGACTTGGTTG
AGTACTCACCAGTCACAGAAAAGCATCTTACGGATGGCATGACAGTAAGAGAATTATGCAGTGCTGCCAT
AACCATGAGTGATAACACTGCGGCCAACTTACTTCTGACAACGATCGGAGGACCGAAGGAGCTAACCGCT
TTTTTGCACAACATGGGGGATCATGTAACTCGCCTTGATCGTTGGGAACCGGAGCTGAATGAAGCCATAC
CAAACGACGAGCGTGACACCACGATGCCTGTAGCAATGGCAACAACGTTGCGCAAACTATTAACTGGCGA
ACTACTTACTCTAGCTTCCCGGCAACAATTAATAGACTGGATGGAGGCGGATAAAGTTGCAGGACCACTT
CTGCGCTCGGCCCTTCCGGCTGGCTGGTTTATTGCTGATAAATCTGGAGCCGGTGAGCGTGGGTCTCGCG
GTATCATTGCAGCACTGGGGCCAGATGGTAAGCCCTCCCGTATCGTAGTTATCTACACGACGGGGAGTCA
GGCAACTATGGATGAACGAAATAGACAGATCGCTGAGATAGGTGCCTCACTGATTAAGCATTGGTAACTG
TCAGACCAAGTTTACTCATATATACTTTAGATTGATTTAAAACTTCATTTTTAATTTAAAAGGATCTAGG
TGAAGATCCTTTTTGATAATCTCATGACCAAAATCCCTTAACGTGAGTTTTCGTTCCACTGAGCGTCAGA
CCCCGTAGAAAAGATCAAAGGATCTTCTTGAGATCCTTTTTTTCTGCGCGTAATCTGCTGCTTGCAAACA
AAAAAACCACCGCTACCAGCGGTGGTTTGTTTGCCGGATCAAGAGCTACCAACTCTTTTTCCGAAGGTAA
CTGGCTTCAGCAGAGCGCAGATACCAAATACTGTTCTTCTAGTGTAGCCGTAGTTAGGCCACCACTTCAA
GAACTCTGTAGCACCGCCTACATACCTCGCTCTGCTAATCCTGTTACCAGTGGCTGCTGCCAGTGGCGAT
AAGTCGTGTCTTACCGGGTTGGACTCAAGACGATAGTTACCGGATAAGGCGCAGCGGTCGGGCTGAACGG
GGGGTTCGTGCACACAGCCCAGCTTGGAGCGAACGACCTACACCGAACTGAGATACCTACAGCGTGAGCT
ATGAGAAAGCGCCACGCTTCCCGAAGGGAGAAAGGCGGACAGGTATCCGGTAAGCGGCAGGGTCGGAACA
GGAGAGCGCACGAGGGAGCTTCCAGGGGGAAACGCCTGGTATCTTTATAGTCCTGTCGGGTTTCGCCACC
TCTGACTTGAGCGTCGATTTTTGTGATGCTCGTCAGGGGGGCGGAGCCTATGGAAAAACGCCAGCAACGC
GGCCTTTTTACGGTTCCTGGCCTTTTGCTGGCCTTTTGCTCACATGTTCTTTCCTGCGTTATCCCCTGAT
TCTGTGGATAACCGTATTACCGCCTTTGAGTGAGCTGATACCGCTCGCCGCAGCCGAACGACCGAGCGCA
GCGAGTCAGTGAGCGAGGAAGCGGAAGAGCGCCCAATACGCAAACCGCCTCTCCCCGCGCGTTGGCCGAT
TCATTAATGCAGCTGGCACGACAGGTTTCCCGACTGGAAAGCGGGCAGTGAGCGCAACGCAATTAATGTG
AGTTAGCTCACTCATTAGGCACCCCAGGCTTTACACTTTATGCTTCCGGCTCGTATGTTGTGTGGAATTG
TGAGCGGATAACAATTTCACACAGGAAACAGCTATGACCATGATTACGCCAAGCGCGCAATTAACCCTCA
CTAAAGGGAACAAAAGCTGGAGCTGCAAGCTTAATGTAGTCTTATGCAATACTCTTGTAGTCTTGCAACA
TGGTAACGATGAGTTAGCAACATGCCTTACAAGGAGAGAAAAAGCACCGTGCATGCCGATTGGTGGAAGT
AAGGTGGTACGATCGTGCCTTATTAGGAAGGCAACAGACGGGTCTGACATGGATTGGACGAACCACTGAA
TTGCCGCATTGCAGAGATATTGTATTTAAGTGCCTAGCTCGATACATAAACGGGTCTCTCTGGTTAGACC
AGATCTGAGCCTGGGAGCTCTCTGGCTAACTAGGGAACCCACTGCTTAAGCCTCAATAAAGCTTGCCTTG
AGTGCTTCAAGTAGTGTGTGCCCGTCTGTTGTGTGACTCTGGTAACTAGAGATCCCTCAGACCCTTTTAG
TCAGTGTGGAAAATCTCTAGCAGTGGCGCCCGAACAGGGACTTGAAAGCGAAAGGGAAACCAGAGGAGCT
CTCTCGACGCAGGACTCGGCTTGCTGAAGCGCGCACGGCAAGAGGCGAGGGGCGGCGACTGGTGAGTACG
CCAAAAATTTTGACTAGCGGAGGCTAGAAGGAGAGAGATGGGTGCGAGAGCGTCAGTATTAAGCGGGGGA
GAATTAGATCGCGATGGGAAAAAATTCGGTTAAGGCCAGGGGGAAAGAAAAAATATAAATTAAAACATAT
AGTATGGGCAAGCAGGGAGCTAGAACGATTCGCAGTTAATCCTGGCCTGTTAGAAACATCAGAAGGCTGT
AGACAAATACTGGGACAGCTACAACCATCCCTTCAGACAGGATCAGAAGAACTTAGATCATTATATAATA
CAGTAGCAACCCTCTATTGTGTGCATCAAAGGATAGAGATAAAAGACACCAAGGAAGCTTTAGACAAGAT
AGAGGAAGAGCAAAACAAAAGTAAGACCACCGCACAGCAAGCGGCCGCTGATCTTCAGACCTGGAGGAGG
AGATATGAGGGACAATTGGAGAAGTGAATTATATAAATATAAAGTAGTAAAAATTGAACCATTAGGAGTA
GCACCCACCAAGGCAAAGAGAAGAGTGGTGCAGAGAGAAAAAAGAGCAGTGGGAATAGGAGCTTTGTTCC
TTGGGTTCTTGGGAGCAGCAGGAAGCACTATGGGCGCAGCGTCAATGACGCTGACGGTACAGGCCAGACA
ATTATTGTCTGGTATAGTGCAGCAGCAGAACAATTTGCTGAGGGCTATTGAGGCGCAACAGCATCTGTTG
CAACTCACAGTCTGGGGCATCAAGCAGCTCCAGGCAAGAATCCTGGCTGTGGAAAGATACCTAAAGGATC
AACAGCTCCTGGGGATTTGGGGTTGCTCTGGAAAACTCATTTGCACCACTGCTGTGCCTTGGAATGCTAG
TTGGAGTAATAAATCTCTGGAACAGATTTGGAATCACACGACCTGGATGGAGTGGGACAGAGAAATTAAC
AATTACACAAGCTTAATACACTCCTTAATTGAAGAATCGCAAAACCAGCAAGAAAAGAATGAACAAGAAT
TATTGGAATTAGATAAATGGGCAAGTTTGTGGAATTGGTTTAACATAACAAATTGGCTGTGGTATATAAA
ATTATTCATAATGATAGTAGGAGGCTTGGTAGGTTTAAGAATAGTTTTTGCTGTACTTTCTATAGTGAAT
AGAGTTAGGCAGGGATATTCACCATTATCGTTTCAGACCCACCTCCCAACCCCGAGGGGACCCGACAGGC
CCGAAGGAATAGAAGAAGAAGGTGGAGAGAGAGACAGAGACAGATCCATTCGATTAGTGAACGGATCTCG
ACGGTATCGGTTAACTTTTAAAAGAAAAGGGGGGATTGGGGGGTACAGTGCAGGGGAAAGAATAGTAGAC
ATAATAGCAACAGACATACAAACTAAAGAATTACAAAAACAAATTACAAAAATTCAAAATTTTATCGATC
ACGAGACTAGCCTC
