>Addgene plasmid #24307 | 7TFC | addgene partial sequence | sequence record 30063 | 24307 with LucNrev
GGCGCCGGGCCTTTCTTTATGTTTTTGGCGTCTTCCATGGTGGCTTTACCAACAGTACCGGAATGCCAAG
CTTTTTACCAACAGTACCGGAATGCCAAGCTGGAATTCGAGCTTCCATTATATACCCTCTAGAGTCTAGA
TCTCGAGCCCGGGCTAGCACGCGGGCGCGCCCCTTTGATCTTACCCCCTTTGATCTTACCCCCTTTGATC
TTACCCCCTTTGATCTCGCGCCCCTTTGATCTTACCCCCTTTGATCTTACCCCCTTTGATCTCGCGTAAG
AGCTCGGTACCCTGCAGGCATGCAAGCTTCAGCTGCTCGAGCCCGGGCTAGGAGGCTAGTCTCGTGATCG
ATAAAATTTTGAATTTTTGTAATTTGTTTTTGTAATTCTTTAGTTTGTATGTCTGTTGCTATTATGTCTA
CTATTCTTTCCCCTGCACTGTACCCCCCAATCCCCCCTTTTCTTTTAAAAGTTAACCGATACCGTCGAGA
TCCGTTCACTAATCGAATGGATCTGTCTCTGTCTCTCTCTCCACCTTCTTCTTCTATTCCTTCGGGCCTG
TCGGGTCCCCTCGGGGTTGGGAGGTGGGTCTGAAACGATAATGGTGAATATCCCTGCCTAACTCTATTCA
CTATAGAAAGTACAGCAAAAACTATTCTTAAACCTACCAAGCCTCCTACTATCATTATGAATAATTTTAT
ATACCACAGCCAATTTGTTATGTTAAACCAATTCCACAAACTTG
