>Addgene plasmid #24307 | 7TFC | addgene partial sequence | sequence record 70528 | cPPT-F 5'-gggaaagaatagtagacataatag-3'
TTACAAAAACAAATTACAAAAATTCAAAATTTTATCGATCACGAGACTAGCCTCCTAGCCCGGGCTCGAG
CAGCTGAAGCTTGCATGCCTGCAGGGTACCGAGCTCTTACGCGAGATCAAAGGGGGTAAGATCAAAGGGG
GTAAGATCAAAGGGGCGCGAGATCAAAGGGGGTAAGATCAAAGGGGGTAAGATCAAAGGGGGTAAGATCA
AAGGGGCGCGCCCGCGTGCTAGCCCGGGCTCGAGATCTAGACTCTAGAGGGTATATAATGGAAGCTCGAA
TTCCAGCTTGGCATTCCGGTACTGTTGGTAAAAAGCTTGGCATTCCGGTACTGTTGGTAAAGCCACCATG
GAAGACGCCAAAAACATAAAGAAAGGCCCGGCGCCATTCTATCCGCTGGAAGATGGAACCGCTGGAGAGC
AACTGCATAAGGCTATGAAGAGATACGCCCTGGTTCCTGGAACAATTGCTTTTACAGATGCACATATCGA
GGTGGACATCACTTACGCTGAGTACTTCGAAATGTCCGTTCGGTTGGCAGAAGCTATGAAACGATATGGG
CTGAATACAAATCACAGAATCGTCGTATGCAGTGAAAACTCTCTTCAATTCTTTATGCCGGTGTTGGGCG
CGTTATTTATCGGAGTTGCAGTTGCGCCCGCGAACGACATTTATAATGAACGTGAATTGCTCAACAGTAT
GGGCATTTCGCAGCCTACCGTGGTGTTCGTTTCCAAAAAGGGGTTGCAAAAAATTTTGAACGTGCAAAAA
AAGCTCCCAATCATCCAAAAAATTATTATC
