>Addgene plasmid #24307 | 7TFC | addgene partial sequence | sequence record 70529 | WPRE-R 5'-CATAGCGTAAAAGGAGCAACA-3'
ATTTTGTAATCCAGAGGTTGATTGTCGACTTACTTGTACAGCTCGTCCATGCCGCCGGTGGAGTGGCGGC
CCTCGGCGCGTTCGTACTGTTCCACGATGGTGTAGTCCTCGTTGTGGGAGGTGATGTCCAACTTGATGTT
GACGTTGTAGGCGCCGGGCAGCTGCACGGGCTTCTTGGCCTTGTAGGTGGTCTTGACCTCAGCGTCGTAG
TGGCCGCCGTCCTTCAGCTTCAGCCTCTGCTTGATCTCGCCCTTCAGGGCGCCGTCCTCGGGGTACATCC
GCTCGGAGGAGGCCTCCCAGCCCATGGTCTTCTTCTGCATTACGGGGCCGTCGGAGGGGAAGTTGGTGCC
GCGCAGCTTCACCTTGTAGATGAACTCGCCGTCCTGCAGGGAGGAGTCCTGGGTCACGGTCACCACGCCG
CCGTCCTCGAAGTTCATCACGCGCTCCCACTTGAAGCCCTCGGGGAAGGACAGCTTCAAGTAGTCGGGGA
TGTCGGCGGGGTGCTTCACGTAGGCCTTGGAGCCGTACATGAACTGAGGGGACAGGATGTCCCAGGCGAA
GGGCAGGGGGCCACCCTTGGTCACCTTCAGCTTGGCGGTCTGGGTGCCCTCGTAGGGGCGGCCCTCGCCC
TCGCCCTCGATCTCGAACTCGTGGCCGTTCACGGAGCCCTCCATGTGCACCTTGAAGCGCATGAACTCCT
TGATGATGGCCATGTTATCCTCCTCGCCCTTGCTCACCATGGTAAGCTTTTTGCAAAAGCCT
